Addgene plasmid #193374: p3RV
Purpose: Contains the third TALE repeat harboring RV as RVD
Depositing lab: Shin-ichi Arimura. Depositing organization: The University of Tokyo. Publication: TALE-based C-to-T base editor for multiple homologous genes with flexible precision. Hosoda A, Nakazato I, Okuno M, Itoh T, Takanashi H, Tsutsumi N, Arimura SI. Plant Biotechnol (Tokyo). 2024 Dec 25;41(4):357-365. doi: 10.5511/plantbiotechnology.24.0510a. PubMed 40083573.
Backbone
  Vector backbone: pBSK
  Vector type: TALEN
Growth in bacteria
  Bacterial resistance: Ampicillin, 100 μg/mL
  Growth temperature: 37°C
  Growth strain: DH5alpha
  Copy number: High Copy
Gene/Insert
  Gene/Insert name: Repeat 3 RV
  Species: Synthetic
  Cloning method: Ligation Independent Cloning
Terms and licenses: Academic/Nonprofit Terms; Industry Terms: Not Available to Industry
Depositor comments: Platinum Gate system vector to assemble TALE repeat domain. Please visit https://doi.org/10.1101/2023.02.27.530312 for bioRxiv preprint
How to cite: p3RV was a gift from Shin-ichi Arimura (Addgene plasmid # 193374 ; http://n2t.net/addgene:193374 ; RRID:Addgene_193374)
