[The description below was written by a language model from this plasmid's Addgene catalogue record and pLannotate feature annotations shown in this document.]
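Description:
p3RV is a small (about 3.1 kb) pBluescript-type (pBSK) module plasmid from a Platinum Gate TALE assembly set. It carries a single synthetic TALE repeat designed for the third position of a repeat block and bearing RV as its repeat-variable diresidue (RVD), the pair of amino acids that sets the base preference of a TALE repeat. The plasmid is a parts donor rather than an expression vector. It is maintained in E. coli through a high-copy ColE1/pUC origin and selected with ampicillin via the bla (AmpR) gene and its own promoter. An f1 origin is also present, a backbone remnant that permits single-stranded DNA production.

The automated annotation does not label the repeat itself. It shows the pBluescript multiple cloning site split into two fragments with an unannotated gap of roughly 120 bp between them, which is consistent with the position and size of a single TALE repeat insert, though the record does not confirm this explicitly. This region is flanked by T7 and T3 promoters and sits within the lacZα/lac promoter–operator context of the parent vector; these are standard backbone features and are not needed for the module's function. The record does not state the restriction sites or overhangs used for assembly.

In the Platinum Gate approach, position-specific single-repeat plasmids such as this one are combined stepwise into longer repeat arrays that define a custom DNA-binding domain. According to the record, this module was deposited with work on TALE-based C-to-T base editors targeting multiple homologous genes in plants, where a non-standard RVD such as RV is presumably used to adjust recognition specificity.
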