Features (pLannotate 1.2.2; 13 found; start..end, strand, type, name):
     30..458     -  rep_origin     f1 ori (sequence partly withheld): f1 bacteriophage origin of replication; arrow indicates direction of (+) strand synthesis
    463..618     -  CDS            lacZα (fragment): LacZα fragment of β-galactosidase; lacZ fragment
    626..644     +  promoter       T7 promoter: promoter for bacteriophage T7 RNA polymerase
    653..695     -  misc_feature   MCS (fragment): pBluescript multiple cloning site
    815..857     -  misc_feature   MCS (fragment): pBluescript multiple cloning site
    870..888     -  promoter       T3 promoter: promoter for bacteriophage T3 RNA polymerase
    933..949     -  protein_bind   lac operator: The lac repressor binds to the lac operator to inhibit transcription in E. coli. This inhibition can be relieved by adding lactose or isopropyl-β-D-thiogalactopyranoside (IPTG). lac repressor encoded by lacI
    957..987     -  promoter       lac promoter: promoter for the E. coli lac operon
   1002..1023    -  protein_bind   CAP binding site: CAP binding activates transcription in the presence of cAMP. E. coli catabolite activator protein
   1036..1128    -  CDS            lacI (fragment): lac repressor; lacI; The lac repressor binds to the lac operator to inhibit transcription in E. coli. This inhibition can be relieved by adding lactose or isopropyl-β-D-thiogalactopyranoside (IPTG).
   1311..1899    -  rep_origin     ori: high-copy-number ColE1/pMB1/pBR322/pUC origin of replication
   2070..2930    -  CDS            AmpR: β-lactamase; bla; confers resistance to ampicillin, carbenicillin, and related antibiotics
   2931..3035    -  promoter       AmpR promoter: bla
>Addgene plasmid #193374 | p3RV | addgene full sequence | sequence record 381639 | Addgene NGS Result
CTAAATTGTAAGCGTTAATATTTTGTTAAAATTCGCGTTAAATTTTTGTTAAATCAGCTCATTTTTTAAC
CAATAGGCCGAAATCGGCAAAATCCCTTATAAATCAAAAGAATAGACCGAGATAGGGT
[37 nt withheld, positions 129-165]
AAAGAACGTGGACTCCAACGTCAAAGG
[49 nt withheld, positions 193-241]
T
[91 nt withheld, positions 243-333]
G
[124 nt withheld, positions 335-458]
CCCATTCGCCATTCAGGCTGCGCAACTGTTGGGAAGGGCGATCGGTGCGGGCCTCTTCGCTATTACGCCA
GCTGGCGAAAGGGGGATGTGCTGCAAGGCGATTAAGTTGGGTAACGCCAGGGTTTTCCCAGTCACGACGT
TGTAAAACGACGGCCAGTGAGCGCGCGTAATACGACTCACTATAGGGCGAATTGGGTACCGGGCCCCCCC
TCGAGGTCGACGGTATCGATAAGCTTGGGTCTCGTGACCCCGGACCAGGTGGTTGCAATCGCGTCAAGGG
TGGGGGGAAAGCAGGCCCTAGAAACCGTTCAGCGACTCCTGCCCGTCCTGTGCCAGGCCCACGGCCTGAG
GAGACCGGGATCCACTAGTTCTAGAGCGGCCGCCACCGCGGTGGAGCTCCAGCTTTTGTTCCCTTTAGTG
AGGGTTAATTGCGCGCTTGGCGTAATCATGGTCATAGCTGTTTCCTGTGTGAAATTGTTATCCGCTCACA
ATTCCACACAACATACGAGCCGGAAGCATAAAGTGTAAAGCCTGGGGTGCCTAATGAGTGAGCTAACTCA
CATTAATTGCGTTGCGCTCACTGCCCGCTTTCCAGTCGGGAAACCTGTCGTGCCAGCTGCATTAATGAAT
CGGCCAACGCGCGGGGAGAGGCGGTTTGCGTATTGGGCGCTCTTCCGCTTCCTCGCTCACTGACTCGCTG
CGCTCGGTCGTTCGGCTGCGGCGAGCGGTATCAGCTCACTCAAAGGCGGTAATACGGTTATCCACAGAAT
CAGGGGATAACGCAGGAAAGAACATGTGAGCAAAAGGCCAGCAAAAGGCCAGGAACCGTAAAAAGGCCGC
GTTGCTGGCGTTTTTCCATAGGCTCCGCCCCCCTGACGAGCATCACAAAAATCGACGCTCAAGTCAGAGG
TGGCGAAACCCGACAGGACTATAAAGATACCAGGCGTTTCCCCCTGGAAGCTCCCTCGTGCGCTCTCCTG
TTCCGACCCTGCCGCTTACCGGATACCTGTCCGCCTTTCTCCCTTCGGGAAGCGTGGCGCTTTCTCATAG
CTCACGCTGTAGGTATCTCAGTTCGGTGTAGGTCGTTCGCTCCAAGCTGGGCTGTGTGCACGAACCCCCC
GTTCAGCCCGACCGCTGCGCCTTATCCGGTAACTATCGTCTTGAGTCCAACCCGGTAAGACACGACTTAT
CGCCACTGGCAGCAGCCACTGGTAACAGGATTAGCAGAGCGAGGTATGTAGGCGGTGCTACAGAGTTCTT
GAAGTGGTGGCCTAACTACGGCTACACTAGAAGAACAGTATTTGGTATCTGCGCTCTGCTGAAGCCAGTT
ACCTTCGGAAAAAGAGTTGGTAGCTCTTGATCCGGCAAACAAACCACCGCTGGTAGCGGTGGTTTTTTTG
TTTGCAAGCAGCAGATTACGCGCAGAAAAAAAGGATCTCAAGAAGATCCTTTGATCTTTTCTACGGGGTC
TGACGCTCAGTGGAACGAAAACTCACGTTAAGGGATTTTGGTCATGAGATTATCAAAAAGGATCTTCACC
TAGATCCTTTTAAATTAAAAATGAAGTTTTAAATCAATCTAAAGTATATATGAGTAAACTTGGTCTGACA
GTTACCAATGCTTAATCAGTGAGGCACCTATCTCAGCGATCTGTCTATTTCGTTCATCCATAGTTGCCTG
ACTCCCCGTCGTGTAGATAACTACGATACGGGAGGGCTTACCATCTGGCCCCAGTGCTGCAATGATACCG
CGGCTGCCACGCTCACCGGCTCCAGATTTATCAGCAATAAACCAGCCAGCCGGAAGGGCCGAGCGCAGAA
GTGGTCCTGCAACTTTATCCGCCTCCATCCAGTCTATTAATTGTTGCCGGGAAGCTAGAGTAAGTAGTTC
GCCAGTTAATAGTTTGCGCAACGTTGTTGCCATTGCTACAGGCATCGTGGTGTCACGCTCGTCGTTTGGT
ATGGCTTCATTCAGCTCCGGTTCCCAACGATCAAGGCGAGTTACATGATCCCCCATGTTGTGCAAAAAAG
CGGTTAGCTCCTTCGGTCCTCCGATCGTTGTCAGAAGTAAGTTGGCCGCAGTGTTATCACTCATGGTTAT
GGCAGCACTGCATAATTCTCTTACTGTCATGCCATCCGTAAGATGCTTTTCTGTGACTGGTGAGTACTCA
ACCAAGTCATTCTGAGAATAGTGTATGCGGCGACCGAGTTGCTCTTGCCCGGCGTCAATACGGGATAATA
CCGCGCCACATAGCAGAACTTTAAAAGTGCTCATCATTGGAAAACGTTCTTCGGGGCGAAAACTCTCAAG
GATCTTACCGCTGTTGAGATCCAGTTCGATGTAACCCACTCGTGCACCCAACTGATCTTCAGCATCTTTT
ACTTTCACCAGCGTTTCTGGGTGAGCAAAAACAGGAAGGCAAAATGCCGCAAAAAAGGGAATAAGGGCGA
CACGGAAATGTTGAATACTCATACTCTTCCTTTTTCAATATTATTGAAGCATTTATCAGGGTTATTGTCT
CATGAGCGGATACATATTTGAATGTATTTAGAAAAATAAACAAATAGGGGTTCCGCGCACATTTCCCCGA
AAAGTGCCAC
